>Addgene plasmid #65446 | FUW-ubiquitin-ephrinB1-SV40-RFP (b1R) | addgene partial sequence | sequence record 112933 | hUBCpro-F 5'-TGAAGCTCCGGTTTTGAACT-3'
TTTAGGCACCTTTTGAAATGTAATCATTTGGGTCAATATGTAATTTTCAGTGTTAGACTAGTAAATTGTC
CGCTAAATTCTGGCCGTTTTTGGCTTTTTTGTTAGACAGGATCTCCACATGGCCCGGCCTGGGCAGCGTT
GGCTCAGCAAGTGGCTTGTGGCTATGGTCGTGCTGACGCTGTGCCGGCTTGCCACGCCGTTGGCCAAGAA
CCTGGAGCCCGTGTCCTGGAGCTCTCTTAACCCTAAGTTCCTAAGTGGGAAGGGCTTGGTGATCTACCCG
AAGATTGGAGACAAGCTGGACATCATCTGCCCCCGAGCAGAAGCAGGGCGGCCCTACGAGTACTACAAGC
TGTACCTGGTGCGGCCAGAGCAGGCGGCTGCTTGCAGCACTGTGCTTGATCCCAATGTACTGGTCACTTG
CAACAAGCCACACCAGGAAATCCGCTTCACCATCAAGTTCCAAGAGTTCAGCCCCAACTACATGGGCCTG
GAATTCAAAAAGTACCACGATTACTACATTACATCAACGTCCAATGGGAGCTTGGAGGGACTGGAGAACC
GGGAGGGAGGTGTGTGTCGCACCCGCACTATGAAGATTGTTATGAAGGTTGGGCAAGATCCAAATGCTGT
GACACCCGAGCAGTTGACTACCAGCCGGCCAAGCAAGGAGTCAGACAACACTGTCAAGACAGCCACACAG
GCTCCTGGTCGGGGATCCCAGGGTGACTCTGACGGCAAGCATGAGACTGTGAACCAGGAAGAGAAGAGTG
GCC
