>Addgene plasmid #65446 | FUW-ubiquitin-ephrinB1-SV40-RFP (b1R) | addgene partial sequence | sequence record 113020 | mRFP1-R 5'-GGAGCCGTACTGGAACTGAG-3'
GTCACCTTCAGCTTGGCGGTCTGGGTGCCCTCGTAGGGGCGGCCCTCGCCCTCGCCCTCGATCTCGAACT
CGTGGCCGTTCACGGAGCCCTCCATGCGCACCTTGAAGCGCATGAACTCCTTGATGACGTCCTCGGAGGA
GGCCATGGTGGGCTAGCTGCAAAAGCCTAGGCCTCCAAAAAAGCCTCCTCACTACTTCTGGAATAGCTCA
GAGGCCGAGGCGGCCTCGGCCTCTGCATAAATAAAAAAAATTAGTCAGCCATGGGGCGGAGAATGGGCGG
AACTGGGCGGAGTTAGGGGCGGGATGGGCGGAGTTAGGGGCGGGACTATGGTTGCTGACTAATTGAGATG
CATGCTTTGCATACTTCTGCCTGCTGGGGAGCCTGGGGACTTTCCACACCTGGTTGCTGACTAATTGAGA
TGCATGCTTTGCATACTTCTGCCTGCTGGGGAGCCTGGGGACTTTCCACACCCTAACTGACACACATTCC
ACAGCTGGTTCTTTCCGCCTCAGAAGGTACCTAACCAAGTTCCTCTTTCAGAGGTTATTTCAGGCCATGG
TGCTGCGCGATATCTCAAACCTTGTAGTAGATGTTCGCCGGGCTCTGAGGGGGCATCTCCTGGACGATGT
A
