[The description below was written by a language model from this plasmid's Addgene catalogue record.]
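Description:
FUW-ubiquitin-ephrinB1-SV40-RFP (b1R) is a lentiviral mammalian expression plasmid of about 10.3 kb built on the FUW backbone. It is maintained in bacteria as a high-copy plasmid under ampicillin selection, and the record lists a recombination-deficient strain (Stbl3), the usual choice for keeping the repeated long terminal repeat sequences of lentiviral vectors stable. No feature table is provided, so the individual viral elements, origin of replication and any post-transcriptional elements are not itemised here; they would be those inherited from FUW.

The payload is mouse ephrin B1 (Efnb1), an insert of roughly 1 kb encoding a transmembrane ligand for EphB receptors, placed under a ubiquitin promoter (a human UBC promoter primer is listed for sequencing), which typically gives broad constitutive expression in mammalian cells. Downstream sits an SV40-RFP element. Although the catalogue lists it in the C-terminal tag field, the construct name and stated purpose ("expression of ephrinB1 and RFP") suggest that RFP is expressed as a separate marker from an SV40 promoter rather than fused to ephrin B1; the record does not state this explicitly. The sequencing primer name implies the reporter is mRFP1. According to the depositor, PacI and AscI sites flank the whole ubiquitin promoter-ephrinB1-SV40-RFP cassette and can be used to excise it intact, whereas the BamHI and AgeI sites used to insert ephrin B1 were destroyed during cloning.

The construct is intended for ephrin B1 expression in mammalian cells, by transfection or lentiviral transduction, with red fluorescence identifying the expressing cells. The associated publication concerns EphB-ephrin-B interactions and tumour cell compartmentalisation in colorectal cancer.
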