Addgene plasmid #65446: FUW-ubiquitin-ephrinB1-SV40-RFP (b1R)
Purpose: Expression of ephrinB1 and RFP in mammalian cells
Depositing lab: Eduard Batlle. Depositing organization: Instituto de Investigacion Biomedica (IRB Barcelona). Publication: EphB-ephrin-B interactions suppress colorectal cancer progression by compartmentalizing tumor cells. Cortina C, Palomo-Ponce S, Iglesias M, Fernandez-Masip JL, Vivancos A, Whissell G, Huma M, Peiro N, Gallego L, Jonkheer S, Davy A, Lloreta J, Sancho E, Batlle E. Nat Genet. 2007 Nov;39(11):1376-83. Epub 2007 Sep 30. 10.1038/ng.2007.11 PubMed 17906625.
Backbone
  Vector backbone: FUW
  Backbone manufacturer: Addgene Plasmid 14882
  Total vector size (bp): 10334
  Vector type: Mammalian Expression, Lentiviral
Growth in bacteria
  Bacterial resistance: Ampicillin, 100 μg/mL
  Growth temperature: 37°C
  Growth strain: Stbl3
  Copy number: High Copy
Gene/Insert
  Gene/Insert name: ephrin B1
  Species: M. musculus (mouse)
  Insert size (bp): 1037
  Entrez Gene: Efnb1 (a.k.a. Cek5-L, EFL-3, Elk-L, Epl2, Eplg2, LERK-2, Lerk2, Stra1)
  Promoter: UBQ
  Tag / fusion protein: SV40-RFP (C terminal on insert)
  Cloning method: Restriction Enzyme; 5′ cloning site PacI (not destroyed); 3′ cloning site AscI (not destroyed)
  Sequencing primers: 5′ hUBCpro-F; 3′ mRFP1-R GGAGCCGTACTGGAACTGAG
Terms and licenses: Academic/Nonprofit Terms; Industry Terms: Not Available to Industry
Depositor comments: PacI-AscI fragment will excise the entire ubiquitin promoter-ephrinB1-SV40-RFP cassette. Bam-AgeI site used to clone ephrin B1 were destroyed.
How to cite: FUW-ubiquitin-ephrinB1-SV40-RFP (b1R) was a gift from Eduard Batlle (Addgene plasmid # 65446 ; http://n2t.net/addgene:65446 ; RRID:Addgene_65446)
